>Addgene plasmid #131774 | pFA0055 | addgene full sequence | sequence record 258731 | Addgene NGS Result
TCATTATCAATACTGCCATTTCAAAGAATACGTAAATAATTAATAGTAGTGATTTTCCTAACTTTATTTA
GTCAAAAAATTAGCCTTTTAATTCTGCTGTAACCCGTACATGCCCAAAATAGGGGGCGGGTTACACAGAA
TATATAACATCGTAGGTGTCTGGGTGAACAGTTTATTCCTGGCATCCACTAAATATAATGGAGCCCGCTT
TTTAAGCTGGCATCCAGAAAAAAAAAGAATCCCAGCACCAAAATATTGTTTTCTTCACCAACCATCAGTT
CATAGGTCCATTCTCTTAGCGCAACTACAGAGAACAGGGGCACAAACAGGCAAAAAACGGGCACAACCTC
AATGGAGTGATGCAACCTGCCTGGAGTAAATGATGACACAAGGCAATTGACCCACGCATGTATCTATCTC
ATTTTCTTACACCTTCTATTACCTTCTGCTCTCTCTGATTTGGAAAAAGCTGAAAAAAAAGGTTGAAACC
AGTTCCCTGAAATTATTCCCCTACTTGACTAATAAGTATATAAAGACGGTAGGTATTGATTGTAATTCTG
TAAATCTATTTCTTAAACTTCTTAAATTCTACTTTTATAGTTAGTCTTTTTTTTAGTTTTAAAACACCAA
GAACTTAGTTTCGAATAAACACACATAAACAAACAAAAGATCTGATATGGATCGAATTAGATCTCGCCAC
CATGGACAAGAAGTATTCTATCGGACTGGACATCGGGACTAATAGCGTCGGGTGGGCCGTCATCACTGAC
GAGTACAAGGTGCCCTCTAAGAAGTTCAAGGTGCTCGGGAACACCGACCGGCATTCCATCAAGAAAAATC
TGATCGGAGCTCTCCTCTTTGATTCAGGGGAGACCGCTGAAGCAACCCGCCTCAAGCGGACTGCTAGACG
GCGGTACACCAGGAGGAAGAACCGGATTTGTTACCTTCAAGAGATATTCTCCAACGAAATGGCAAAGGTC
GACGACAGCTTCTTCCATAGGCTGGAAGAATCATTCCTCGTGGAAGAGGATAAGAAGCATGAACGGCATC
CCATCTTCGGTAATATCGTCGACGAGGTGGCCTATCACGAGAAATACCCAACCATCTACCATCTTCGCAA
AAAGCTGGTGGACTCAACCGACAAGGCAGACCTCCGGCTTATCTACCTGGCCCTGGCCCACATGATTAAG
TTCAGAGGCCACTTCCTGATCGAGGGCGACCTCAATCCTGACAATAGCGATGTGGATAAACTGTTCATCC
AGCTGGTGCAGACTTACAACCAGCTCTTTGAAGAGAACCCCATCAATGCAAGCGGAGTCGATGCCAAGGC
CATTCTGTCAGCCCGGCTGTCAAAGAGCCGCAGACTTGAGAATCTTATCGCTCAGCTGCCGGGTGAAAAG
AAAAATGGACTGTTCGGGAACCTGATTGCTCTTTCACTTGGGCTGACTCCCAATTTCAAGTCTAATTTCG
ACCTGGCAGAGGATGCCAAGCTGCAACTGTCCAAGGACACCTATGATGACGATCTCGACAACCTCCTGGC
CCAGATCGGTGACCAATACGCCGACCTTTTCCTTGCTGCTAAGAATCTTTCTGACGCCATCCTGCTGTCT
GACATTCTCCGCGTGAACACTGAAATCACCAAGGCCCCTCTTTCAGCTTCAATGATTAAGCGGTATGATG
AGCACCACCAGGACCTGACCCTGCTTAAGGCACTCGTCCGGCAGCAGCTTCCGGAGAAGTACAAGGAAAT
CTTCTTTGACCAGTCAAAGAATGGATACGCCGGCTACATCGACGGAGGTGCCTCCCAAGAGGAATTTTAT
AAGTTTATCAAACCTATCCTTGAGAAGATGGACGGCACCGAAGAGCTCCTCGTGAAACTGAATCGGGAGG
ATCTGCTGCGGAAGCAGCGCACTTTCGACAATGGGAGCATTCCCCACCAGATCCATCTTGGGGAGCTTCA
CGCCATCCTTCGGCGCCAAGAGGACTTCTACCCCTTTCTTAAGGACAACAGGGAGAAGATTGAGAAAATT
CTCACTTTCCGCATCCCCTACTACGTGGGACCCCTCGCCAGAGGAAATAGCCGGTTTGCTTGGATGACCA
GAAAGTCAGAAGAAACTATCACTCCCTGGAACTTCGAAGAGGTGGTGGACAAGGGAGCCAGCGCTCAGTC
ATTCATCGAACGGATGACTAACTTCGATAAGAACCTCCCCAATGAGAAGGTCCTGCCGAAACATTCCCTG
CTCTACGAGTACTTTACCGTGTACAACGAGCTGACCAAGGTGAAATATGTCACCGAAGGGATGAGGAAGC
CCGCATTCCTGTCAGGCGAACAAAAGAAGGCAATTGTGGACCTTCTGTTCAAGACCAATAGAAAGGTGAC
CGTGAAGCAGCTGAAGGAGGACTATTTCAAGAAAATTGAATGCTTCGACTCTGTGGAGATTAGCGGGGTC
GAAGATCGGTTCAACGCAAGCCTGGGTACCTACCATGATCTGCTTAAGATCATCAAGGACAAGGATTTTC
TGGACAATGAGGAGAAAGAGGACATCCTTGAGGACATTGTCCTGACTCTCACTCTGTTCGAGGACCGGGA
AATGATCGAGGAGAGGCTTAAGACCTACGCCCATCTGTTCGACGATAAAGTGATGAAGCAACTTAAACGG
AGAAGATATACCGGATGGGGACGCCTTAGCCGCAAACTCATCAACGGAATCCGGGACAAACAGAGCGGAA
AGACCATTCTTGATTTCCTTAAGAGCGACGGATTCGCTAATCGCAACTTCATGCAACTTATCCATGATGA
TTCCCTGACCTTTAAGGAGGACATCCAGAAGGCCCAAGTGTCTGGACAAGGTGACTCACTGCACGAGCAT
ATCGCAAATCTGGCTGGTTCACCCGCTATTAAGAAGGGTATTCTCCAGACCGTGAAAGTCGTGGACGAGC
TGGTCAAGGTGATGGGTCGCCATAAACCAGAGAACATTGTCATCGAGATGGCCAGGGAAAACCAGACTAC
CCAGAAGGGACAGAAGAACAGCAGGGAGCGGATGAAAAGAATTGAGGAAGGGATTAAGGAGCTCGGGTCA
CAGATCCTTAAAGAGCACCCGGTGGAAAACACCCAGCTTCAGAATGAGAAGCTCTATCTGTACTACCTTC
AAAATGGACGCGATATGTATGTGGACCAAGAGCTTGATATCAACAGGCTCTCAGACTACGACGTGGACCA
CATCGTCCCTCAGAGCTTCCTCAAAGACGACTCAATTGACAATAAGGTGCTGACTCGCTCAGACAAGAAC
CGGGGAAAGTCAGATAACGTGCCCTCAGAGGAAGTCGTGAAAAAGATGAAGAACTATTGGCGCCAGCTTC
TGAACGCAAAGCTAATCACTCAGCGGAAGTTCGACAATCTCACTAAGGCTGAGAGGGGCGGACTGAGCGA
ACTGGACAAAGCAGGATTCATTAAACGGCAACTTGTGGAGACTCGGCAGATTACTAAACATGTAGCCCAA
ATCCTTGACTCACGCATGAATACCAAGTACGACGAAAACGACAAACTTATCCGCGAGGTGAAGGTGATTA
CCCTGAAGTCCAAGCTGGTCAGCGATTTCAGAAAGGACTTTCAATTCTACAAAGTGCGGGAGATCAATAA
CTATCATCATGCTCATGACGCATATCTGAATGCCGTGGTGGGAACCGCCCTAATCAAGAAGTACCCAAAG
CTGGAAAGCGAGTTCGTGTACGGAGACTACAAGGTCTACGACGTGCGCAAGATGATTGCCAAATCTGAGC
AGGAGATCGGAAAGGCCACCGCAAAGTACTTCTTCTACAGCAACATCATGAATTTCTTCAAGACCGAAAT
CACCCTTGCAAACGGTGAGATCCGGAAGAGGCCGCTCATCGAGACTAATGGGGAGACTGGCGAAATCGTG
TGGGACAAGGGCAGAGATTTCGCTACCGTGCGCAAAGTGCTTTCTATGCCTCAAGTGAACATCGTGAAGA
AAACCGAGGTGCAAACCGGAGGCTTTTCTAAGGAATCAATCCTCCCCAAGCGCAACTCCGACAAGCTCAT
TGCAAGGAAGAAGGATTGGGACCCTAAGAAGTACGGCGGATTCGATTCACCAACTGTGGCTTATTCTGTC
CTGGTCGTGGCTAAGGTGGAAAAAGGAAAGTCTAAGAAGCTCAAGAGCGTGAAGGAACTGCTGGGTATCA
CCATTATGGAGCGCAGCTCCTTCGAGAAGAACCCAATTGACTTTCTCGAAGCCAAAGGTTACAAGGAAGT
CAAGAAGGACCTTATCATCAAGCTCCCAAAGTATAGCCTGTTCGAACTGGAGAATGGGCGGAAGCGGATG
CTCGCCTCCGCTGGCGAACTTCAGAAGGGTAATGAGCTGGCTCTCCCCTCCAAGTACGTGAATTTCCTCT
ACCTTGCAAGCCATTACGAGAAGCTGAAGGGGAGCCCCGAGGACAACGAGCAAAAGCAACTGTTTGTGGA
GCAGCATAAGCATTATCTGGACGAGATCATTGAGCAGATTTCCGAGTTTTCTAAACGCGTCATTCTCGCT
GATGCCAACCTCGATAAAGTCCTTAGCGCATACAATAAGCACAGAGACAAACCAATTCGGGAGCAGGCTG
AGAATATCATCCACCTGTTCACCCTCACCAATCTTGGTGCCCCTGCCGCATTCAAGTACTTCGACACCAC
CATCGACCGGAAACGCTATACCTCCACCAAAGAAGTGCTGGACGCCACCCTCATCCACCAGAGCATCACC
GGACTTTACGAAACTCGGATTGACCTCTCACAGCTCGGAGGGGATGAGGGAGCTCCCAAGAAAAAGCGCA
AGGTAGGTAGTTCCGGATCCTAGACTCTCGAGGCGAATTTCTTATGATTTATGATTTTTATTATTAAATA
AGTTATAAAAAAAATAAGTGTATACAAATTTTAAAGTGACTCTTAGGTTTTAAAACGAAAATTCTTATTC
TTGAGTAACTCTTTCCTGTAGGTCAGGTTGCTTTCTCAGGTATAGCATGAGGTCGCTCTTATTGACCACA
CCTCTACCGGCATGCCGAGCAAATGCCTGCAAATCGCTCCCCATTTCTCTAGAGCGGCCGTGGTATCGTT
TAGATTGGCAATTACAGTGTCTTAGCTCACATGCTTATAACTAATTACATGACTCGAAGACATAAAAAAC
AAAAAAAGCACCACCGACTCGGTGCCACTTTTTCAAGTTGATAACGGACTAGCCTTATTTTAACTTGCTA
TTTCTAGCTCTAAAACTAATTAACCCGGGGATCCGTGATCATTTATCTTTCACTGCGGAGAAGTTTCGAA
CGCCGAAACATGCGCACCAACTTTCACTTCTACAGCGTTTGACCAAAATCTTTTGAACAGAACATTGTAG
GGTGTGAAAAAATGCGCACCTTTACCGCTAGCCCAAGAGGGCACTACAAAATCTAGAGTTGTACTTCAAA
CGTACATGTAATCACCTTGTATATACTCGAAAGAAAACATCAAGTTTCTGTATAAATATGAGTGAAAGCA
TAATCATACATTATCTTTTCAAAGATTGTCCGCGGTGGAGCTCCAGCTTTTGTTCCCTTTAGTGAGGGTT
AATTGCGCGCTTGGCGTAATCATGGTCATAGCTGTTTCCTGTGTGAAATTGTTATCCGCTCACAATTCCA
CACAACATACGAGCCGGAAGCATAAAGTGTAAAGCCTGGGGTGCCTAATGAGTGAGCTAACTCACATTAA
TTGCGTTGCGCTCACTGCCCGCTTTCCAGTCGGGAAACCTGTCGTGCCAGCTGCATTAATGAATCGGCCA
ACGCGCGGGGAGAGGCGGTTTGCGTATTGGGCGCTCTTCCGCTTCCTCGCTCACTGACTCGCTGCGCTCG
GTCGTTCGGCTGCGGCGAGCGGTATCAGCTCACTCAAAGGCGGTAATACGGTTATCCACAGAATCAGGGG
ATAACGCAGGAAAGAACATGTGAGCAAAAGGCCAGCAAAAGGCCAGGAACCGTAAAAAGGCCGCGTTGCT
GGCGTTTTTCCATAGGCTCCGCCCCCCTGACGAGCATCACAAAAATCGACGCTCAAGTCAGAGGTGGCGA
AACCCGACAGGACTATAAAGATACCAGGCGTTTCCCCCTGGAAGCTCCCTCGTGCGCTCTCCTGTTCCGA
CCCTGCCGCTTACCGGATACCTGTCCGCCTTTCTCCCTTCGGGAAGCGTGGCGCTTTCTCATAGCTCACG
CTGTAGGTATCTCAGTTCGGTGTAGGTCGTTCGCTCCAAGCTGGGCTGTGTGCACGAACCCCCCGTTCAG
CCCGACCGCTGCGCCTTATCCGGTAACTATCGTCTTGAGTCCAACCCGGTAAGACACGACTTATCGCCAC
TGGCAGCAGCCACTGGTAACAGGATTAGCAGAGCGAGGTATGTAGGCGGTGCTACAGAGTTCTTGAAGTG
GTGGCCTAACTACGGCTACACTAGAAGAACAGTATTTGGTATCTGCGCTCTGCTGAAGCCAGTTACCTTC
GGAAAAAGAGTTGGTAGCTCTTGATCCGGCAAACAAACCACCGCTGGTAGCGGTGGTTTTTTTGTTTGCA
AGCAGCAGATTACGCGCAGAAAAAAAGGATCTCAAGAAGATCCTTTGATCTTTTCTACGGGGTCTGACGC
TCAGTGGAACGAAAACTCACGTTAAGGGATTTTGGTCATGAGATTATCAAAAAGGATCTTCACCTAGATC
CTTTTAAATTAAAAATGAAGTTTTAAATCAATCTAAAGTATATATGAGTAAACTTGGTCTGACAGTTACC
AATGCTTAATCAGTGAGGCACCTATCTCAGCGATCTGTCTATTTCGTTCATCCATAGTTGCCTGACTCCC
CGTCGTGTAGATAACTACGATACGGGAGGGCTTACCATCTGGCCCCAGTGCTGCAATGATACCGCGAGAC
CCACGCTCACCGGCTCCAGATTTATCAGCAATAAACCAGCCAGCCGGAAGGGCCGAGCGCAGAAGTGGTC
CTGCAACTTTATCCGCCTCCATCCAGTCTATTAATTGTTGCCGGGAAGCTAGAGTAAGTAGTTCGCCAGT
TAATAGTTTGCGCAACGTTGTTGCCATTGCTACAGGCATCGTGGTGTCACGCTCGTCGTTTGGTATGGCT
TCATTCAGCTCCGGTTCCCAACGATCAAGGCGAGTTACATGATCCCCCATGTTGTGCAAAAAAGCGGTTA
GCTCCTTCGGTCCTCCGATCGTTGTCAGAAGTAAGTTGGCCGCAGTGTTATCACTCATGGTTATGGCAGC
ACTGCATAATTCTCTTACTGTCATGCCATCCGTAAGATGCTTTTCTGTGACTGGTGAGTACTCAACCAAG
TCATTCTGAGAATAGTGTATGCGGCGACCGAGTTGCTCTTGCCCGGCGTCAATACGGGATAATACCGCGC
CACATAGCAGAACTTTAAAAGTGCTCATCATTGGAAAACGTTCTTCGGGGCGAAAACTCTCAAGGATCTT
ACCGCTGTTGAGATCCAGTTCGATGTAACCCACTCGTGCACCCAACTGATCTTCAGCATCTTTTACTTTC
ACCAGCGTTTCTGGGTGAGCAAAAACAGGAAGGCAAAATGCCGCAAAAAAGGGAATAAGGGCGACACGGA
AATGTTGAATACTCATACTCTTCCTTTTTCAATATTATTGAAGCATTTATCAGGGTTATTGTCTCATGAG
CGGATACATATTTGAATGTATTTAGAAAAATAAACAAATAGGGGTTCCGCGCACATTTCCCCGAAAAGTG
CCACCTGAACGAAGCATCTGTGCTTCATTTTGTAGAACAAAAATGCAACGCGAGAGCGCTAATTTTTCAA
ACAAAGAATCTGAGCTGCATTTTTACAGAACAGAAATGCAACGCGAAAGCGCTATTTTACCAACGAAGAA
TCTGTGCTTCATTTTTGTAAAACAAAAATGCAACGCGAGAGCGCTAATTTTTCAAACAAAGAATCTGAGC
TGCATTTTTACAGAACAGAAATGCAACGCGAGAGCGCTATTTTACCAACAAAGAATCTATACTTCTTTTT
TGTTCTACAAAAATGCATCCCGAGAGCGCTATTTTTCTAACAAAGCATCTTAGATTACTTTTTTTCTCCT
TTGTGCGCTCTATAATGCAGTCTCTTGATAACTTTTTGCACTGTAGGTCCGTTAAGGTTAGAAGAAGGCT
ACTTTGGTGTCTATTTTCTCTTCCATAAAAAAAGCCTGACTCCACTTCCCGCGTTTACTGATTACTAGCG
AAGCTGCGGGTGCATTTTTTCAAGATAAAGGCATCCCCGATTATATTCTATACCGATGTGGATTGCGCAT
ACTTTGTGAACAGAAAGTGATAGCGTTGATGATTCTTCATTGGTCAGAAAATTATGAACGGTTTCTTCTA
TTTTGTCTCTATATACTACGTATAGGAAATGTTTACATTTTCGTATTGTTTTCGATTCACTCTATGAATA
GTTCTTACTACAATTTTTTTGTCTAAAGAGTAATACTAGAGATAAACATAAAAAATGTAGAGGTCGAGTT
TAGATGCAAGTTCAAGGAGCGAAAGGTGGATGGGTAGGTTATATAGGGATATAGCACAGAGATATATAGC
AAAGAGATACTTTTGAGCAATGTTTGTGGAAGCGGTATTCGCAATATTTTAGTAGCTCGTTACAGTCCGG
TGCGTTTTTGGTTTTTTGAAAGTGCGTCTTCAGAGCGCTTTTGGTTTTCAAAAGCGCTCTGAAGTTCCTA
TACTTTCTAGCTAGAGAATAGGAACTTCGGAATAGGAACTTCAAAGCGTTTCCGAAAACGAGCGCTTCCG
AAAATGCAACGCGAGCTGCGCACATACAGCTCACTGTTCACGTCGCACCTATATCTGCGTGTTGCCTGTA
TATATATATACATGAGAAGAACGGCATAGTGCGTGTTTATGCTTAAATGCGTACTTATATGCGTCTATTT
ATGTAGGATGAAAGGTAGTCTAGTACCTCCTGTGATATTATCCCATTCCATGCGGGGTATCGTATGCTTC
CTTCAGCACTACCCTTTAGCTGTTCTATATGCTGCCACTCCTCAATTGGATTAGTCTCATCCTTCAATGC
TATCATTTCCTTTGATATTGGATCATACTAAGAAACCATTATTATCATGACATTAACCTATAAAAATAGG
CGTATCACGAGGCCCTTTCGTCTCGCGCGTTTCGGTGATGACGGTGAAAACCTCTGACACATGCAGCTCC
CGGAGACGGTCACAGCTTGTCTGTAAGCGGATGCCGGGAGCAGACAAGCCCGTCAGGGCGCGTCAGCGGG
TGTTGGCGGGTGTCGGGGCTGGCTTAACTATGCGGCATCAGAGCAGATTGTACTGAGAGTGCACCATATC
GACTACGTCGTTAAGGCCGTTTCTGACAGAGTAAAATTCTTGAGGGAACTTTCACCATTATGGGAAATGG
TTCAAGAAGGTATTGACTTAAACTCCATCAAATGGTCAGGTCATTGAGTGTTTTTTATTTGTTGTATTTT
TTTTTTTTTAGAGAAAATCCTCCAATATATAAATTAGGAATCATAGTTTCATGATTTTCTGTTACACCTA
ACTTTTTGTGTGGTGCCCTCCTCCTTGTCAATATTAATGTTAAAGTGCAATTCTTTTTCCTTATCACGTT
GAGCCATTAGTATCAATTTGCTTACCTGTATTCCTTTACATCCTCCTTTTTCTCCTTCTTGATAAATGTA
TGTAGATTGCGTATATAGTTTCGTCTACCCTATGAACATATTCCATTTTGTAATTTCGTGTCGTTTCTAT
TATGAATTTCATTTATAAAGTTTATGTACAAATATCATAAAAAAAGAGAATCTTTTTAAGCAAGGATTTT
CTTAACTTCTTCGGCGACAGCATCACCGACTTCGGTGGTACTGTTGGAACCACCTAAATCACCAGTTCTG
ATACCTGCATCCAAAACCTTTTTAACTGCATCTTCAATGGCCTTACCTTCTTCAGGCAAGTTCAATGACA
ATTTCAACATCATTGCAGCAGACAAGATAGTGGCGATAGGGTTGACCTTATTCTTTGGCAAATCTGGAGC
AGAACCGTGGCATGGTTCGTACAAACCAAATGCGGTGTTCTTGTCTGGCAAAGAGGCCAAGGACGCAGAT
GGCAACAAACCCAAGGAACCTGGGATAACGGAGGCTTCATCGGAGATGATATCACCAAACATGTTGCTGG
TGATTATAATACCATTTAGGTGGGTTGGGTTCTTAACTAGGATCATGGCGGCAGAATCAATCAATTGATG
TTGAACCTTCAATGTAGGAAATTCGTTCTTGATGGTTTCCTCCACAGTTTTTCTCCATAATCTTGAAGAG
GCCAAAACATTAGCTTTATCCAAGGACCAAATAGGCAATGGTGGCTCATGTTGTAGGGCCATGAAAGCGG
CCATTCTTGTGATTCTTTGCACTTCTGGAACGGTGTATTGTTCACTATCCCAAGCGACACCATCACCATC
GTCTTCCTTTCTCTTACCAAAGTAAATACCTCCCACTAATTCTCTGACAACAACGAAGTCAGTACCTTTA
GCAAATTGTGGCTTGATTGGAGATAAGTCTAAAAGAGAGTCGGATGCAAAGTTACATGGTCTTAAGTTGG
CGTACAATTGAAGTTCTTTACGGATTTTTAGTAAACCTTGTTCAGGTCTAACACTACCTGTACCCCATTT
AGGACCACCCACAGCACCTAACAAAACGGCATCAGCCTTCTTGGAGGCTTCCAGCGCCTCATCTGGAAGT
GGAACACCTGTAGCATCTATAGCAGCACCACCAATTAAATGATTTTCGAAATCGAACTTGACATTGGAAC
GAACATCAGAAATAGCTTTAAGAACCTTAATGGCTTCGGCTGTGATTTCTTGACCAACGTGGTCACCTGG
CAAAACGACGATCTTCTTAGGGGCAGACATTAGAATGGTATATCCTTGAAATATATATATATATATTGCT
GAAATGTAAAAGGTAAGAAAAGTTAGAAAGTAAGACGATTGCTAACCACCTATTGGAAAAAACAATAGGT
CCTTAAATAATATTGTCAACTTCAAGTATTGTGATGCAAGCATTTAGTCATGAACGCTTCTCTATTCTAT
ATGAAAAGCCGGTTCCGGCGCTCTCACCTTTCCTTTTTCTCCCAATTTTTCAGTTGAAAAAGGTATATGC
GTCAGGCGACCTCTGAAATTAACAAAAAATTTCCAGTCATCGAATTTGATTCTGTGCGATAGCGCCCCTG
TGTGTTCTCGTTATGTTGAGGAAAAAAATAATGGTTGCTAAGAGATTCGAACTCTTGCATCTTACGATAC
CTGAGTATTCCCACAGTTAACTGCGGTCAAGATATTTCTTGAATCAGGCGCCTTAGACCGCTCGGCCAAA
CAACCAATTACTTGTTGAGAAATAGAGTATAATTATCCTATAAATATAACGTTTTTGAACACACATGAAC
AAGGAAGTACAGGACAATTGATTTTGAAGAGAATGTGGATTTTGATGTAATTGTTGGGATTCCATTTTTA
ATAAGGCAATAATATTAGGTATGTAGATATACTAGAAGTTCTCCTCGACCGGTCGATATGCGGTGTGAAA
TACCGCACAGATGCGTAAGGAGAAAATACCGCATCAGGAAATTGTAAGCGTTAATATTTTGTTAAAATTC
GCGTTAAATTTTTGTTAAATCAGCTCATTTTTTAACCAATAGGCCGAAATCGGCAAAATCCCTTATAAAT
CAAAAGAATAGACCGAGATAGGGT
[37 nt withheld, positions 11785-11821]
AAAGAACGTGGACTCCAACGTCAAAGG
[49 nt withheld, positions 11849-11897]
T
[91 nt withheld, positions 11899-11989]
G
[124 nt withheld, positions 11991-12114]
CCATTCGCCATTCAGGCTGCGCAACTGTTGGGAAGGGCGATCGGTGCGGGCCTCTTCGCTATTACGCCAG
CTGGCGAAAGGGGGATGTGCTGCAAGGCGATTAAGTTGGGTAACGCCAGGGTTTTCCCAGTCACGACGTT
GTAAAACGACGGCCAGTGAGCGCGCGTAATACGACTCACTATAGGGCGAATTGGGTACCGGGCCCCCCCT
CGAGGTCGACGGTATCGATAAGCTTGATATCGAATTCAGTCTACTAGTCAGTTCGAGTTTA
Features (pLannotate 1.2.2; 26 found; start..end, strand, type, name):
      1..667     +  promoter       GAP promoter: S. cerevisiae TDH3; promoter for glyceraldehyde-3-phosphate dehydrogenase
    702..4805    +  CDS            cas9: CAS9_STRP1 - Also known as csn1 From Streptococcus pyogenes serotype M1.
   4863..5050    +  terminator     ADH1 terminator: S. cerevisiae ADH1; transcription terminator for the S. cerevisiae alcohol dehydrogenase 1 (ADH1) gene
   5168..5187    -  terminator     SUP4 terminator: transcription terminator for the S. cerevisiae SUP4 tRNA gene
   5192..5266    -  misc_RNA       gRNA scaffold: guide RNA scaffold for the Streptococcus pyogenes CRISPR/Cas9 system
   5287..5555    -  promoter       SNR52 promoter: promoter for the S. cerevisiae small nucleolar RNA gene SNR52
   5586..5604    -  promoter       T3 promoter: promoter for bacteriophage T3 RNA polymerase
   5647..5669    -  protein_bind   lac operator (fragment): The lac repressor binds to the lac operator to inhibit transcription in E. coli. This inhibition can be relieved by adding lactose or isopropyl-β-D-thiogalactopyranoside (IPTG). lac repressor encoded by lacI
   5673..5703    -  promoter       lac promoter: promoter for the E. coli lac operon
   5718..5739    -  protein_bind   CAP binding site: CAP binding activates transcription in the presence of cAMP. E. coli catabolite activator protein
   5752..5844    -  CDS            lacI (fragment): lac repressor; lacI; The lac repressor binds to the lac operator to inhibit transcription in E. coli. This inhibition can be relieved by adding lactose or isopropyl-β-D-thiogalactopyranoside (IPTG).
   6027..6615    -  rep_origin     ori: high-copy-number ColE1/pMB1/pBR322/pUC origin of replication
   6786..7646    -  CDS            AmpR: β-lactamase; bla; confers resistance to ampicillin, carbenicillin, and related antibiotics
   7647..7751    -  promoter       AmpR promoter: bla
   7778..9124    -  rep_origin     2μ ori: yeast 2μ plasmid origin of replication
   9192..9227    +  CDS            rop (fragment): Rop protein, which maintains plasmids at low copy number; rop
   9329..9379    +  misc_feature   bom (fragment): basis of mobility region from pBR322
   9378..9494    +  CDS            NFS1 (fragment): NFS1_YEAST - Also known as SPL1 From Saccharomyces cerevisiae (strain ATCC 204508 / S288c) (Baker's yeast).
   9859..10950   -  CDS            LEU2: LEU3_YEAST - Experimental evidence at protein level: Swiss-Prot protein existence level 1. Catalyzes the oxidation of 3-carboxy-2-hydroxy-4- methylpentanoate (3-isopropylmalate) to 3-carboxy-4-methyl-2- oxopentanoate. The product decarboxylates to 4-methyl-2 oxopentanoate. From Saccharomyces cerevisiae (strain ATCC 204508 / S288c) (Baker's yeast).
  10951..11358   -  promoter       LEU2 promoter: S. cerevisiae LEU2
  11498..11575   -  CDS            YO192_YEAST (fragment): Experimental evidence at protein level: Swiss-Prot protein existence level 1. From Saccharomyces cerevisiae (strain ATCC 204508 / S288c) (Baker's yeast).
  11606..11658   +  misc_feature   bom (fragment): basis of mobility region from pBR322
  11686..12114   -  rep_origin     f1 ori (sequence partly withheld): f1 bacteriophage origin of replication; arrow indicates direction of (+) strand synthesis
  12118..12273   -  CDS            lacZα (fragment): LacZα fragment of β-galactosidase; lacZ fragment
  12281..12299   +  promoter       T7 promoter: promoter for bacteriophage T7 RNA polymerase
  12308..12361   -  misc_feature   MCS (fragment): pBluescript multiple cloning site
