[The description below was written by a language model from this plasmid's Addgene catalogue record and pLannotate feature annotations shown in this document.]
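Description:
pFA0055 is an E. coli–yeast shuttle plasmid of about 12.4 kb, derived from the pML107 backbone, that expresses both Cas9 and a single guide RNA in Saccharomyces cerevisiae. In bacteria it is maintained at high copy through a ColE1/pUC-type origin and selected with ampicillin via the β-lactamase gene. In yeast it replicates episomally from a 2μ origin and is selected by leucine prototrophy through LEU2 driven by its own promoter. The backbone also retains pBluescript-type remnants: an f1 origin, T7 and T3 promoters, lac regulatory elements, and lacZα and multiple cloning site fragments. Several short fragments annotated as rop, bom and neighbouring yeast genes appear to be carry-over from earlier vector construction rather than functional parts.

The payload consists of two expression units. Streptococcus pyogenes Cas9 is transcribed from the strong constitutive TDH3 (GAP) promoter and terminated by the ADH1 terminator. On the opposite strand, the SNR52 small nucleolar RNA promoter, a standard RNA polymerase III promoter for yeast guide expression, drives the guide cassette, which ends with the S. pyogenes gRNA scaffold and the SUP4 tRNA terminator. The 20-nucleotide gCASS5a spacer was inserted between the promoter and scaffold by restriction cloning.

This guide directs Cas9 to a sequence shared by pFA6-series deletion cassettes, including KanMX, hphMX and natMX. One plasmid can therefore cut at any locus previously replaced with such a cassette. According to the record, it is used for CRISPR-Swap, in which the cleaved cassette is exchanged for a desired allele.
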