Addgene plasmid #131774: pFA0055
Purpose: Guide RNA (gCASS5a) and Cas9 expression plasmid for cleaving pFA6 series deletion cassettes, including KanMX, hphMX and natMX. Used to perform CRISPR-Swap of alleles.
Depositing lab: Frank Albert. Depositing organization: University of Minnesota. Publication: DNA variants affecting the expression of numerous genes in trans have diverse mechanisms of action and evolutionary histories. Lutz S, Brion C, Kliebhan M, Albert FW. PLoS Genet. 2019 Nov 18;15(11):e1008375. doi: 10.1371/journal.pgen.1008375. eCollection 2019 Nov. PubMed 31738765.
Backbone
  Vector backbone: pML107 (addgene #67639)
  Backbone size w/o insert (bp): 12364
  Total vector size (bp): 12384
  Vector type: Bacterial Expression, Yeast Expression
  Selectable markers: LEU2
Growth in bacteria
  Bacterial resistance: Ampicillin, 100 μg/mL
  Growth temperature: 37°C
  Growth strain: DH5alpha
  Copy number: High Copy
Gene/Insert
  Gene/Insert name: 20mer CASS5a guide (gCASS5a) and 5' sgRNA
  gRNA/shRNA sequence: ACGGATCCCCGGGTTAATTA
  Species: S. cerevisiae (budding yeast)
  Cloning method: Restriction Enzyme; 5′ cloning site BclI (not destroyed); 3′ cloning site SwaI (destroyed during cloning)
  Sequencing primers: 5′ M13 rev or T3
Terms and licenses: Academic/Nonprofit Terms; Industry Terms: Not Available to Industry
How to cite: pFA0055 was a gift from Frank Albert (Addgene plasmid # 131774 ; http://n2t.net/addgene:131774 ; RRID:Addgene_131774)
